Addgene plasmid #249074: pEvolvR-mCherry-SpRY-nCas9(D10A)-PolI5MΔ
Purpose: Expresses nucleus-localized SpRY-nCas9 (D10A) fused to PolI5MΔ and mCherry using a CMV promoter. Includes a GFP cassette flanked by BsmbI cut sites to knock in and coexpress user-defined gRNAs.
Depositing lab: John Dueber & David Schaffer. Depositing organization: University of California, Berkeley. Publication: Nickase fidelity drives EvolvR-mediated diversification in mammalian cells. Hurtado JE, Schieferecke AJ, Halperin SO, Guan J, Aidlen D, Schaffer DV, Dueber JE. Nat Commun. 2025 Apr 19;16(1):3723. doi: 10.1038/s41467-025-58414-0. PubMed 40253348.
Backbone
  Vector backbone: n/a
  Vector type: Mammalian Expression, CRISPR
Growth in bacteria
  Bacterial resistance: Ampicillin, 100 μg/mL
  Growth temperature: 37°C
  Growth strain: NEB Stable
  Copy number: High Copy
Gene/Insert
  Gene/Insert name: SpRY-nCas9-PolI5MΔ
  Species: Synthetic
  Mutation: deletion of PolI5M N-terminal flap endonuclease domain (aa 1-325)
  Promoter: CMV
  Tag / fusion protein: mCherry (N terminal on backbone)
  Cloning method: Golden Gate
  Sequencing primers: 5′ n/a
Terms and licenses: Academic/Nonprofit Terms; Industry Terms: Not Available to Industry
How to cite: pEvolvR-mCherry-SpRY-nCas9(D10A)-PolI5MΔ was a gift from John Dueber & David Schaffer (Addgene plasmid # 249074 ; http://n2t.net/addgene:249074 ; RRID:Addgene_249074)
