[The description below was written by a language model from this plasmid's Addgene catalogue record and pLannotate feature annotations shown in this document.]
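Description:
pEvolvR-mCherry-SpRY-nCas9(D10A)-PolI5MΔ is an 11.9 kb mammalian expression and CRISPR plasmid that carries the EvolvR targeted-diversification system in a single vector. The record does not name a backbone, but the feature table shows pBluescript-type remnants (lac promoter/operator, T3 and T7 promoters, lacZα and MCS fragments, f1 ori). It also shows a high-copy ColE1/pUC origin and an ampicillin resistance gene for propagation and selection in E. coli. No mammalian selection marker is annotated, so transfected cells would be identified by fluorescence.

The main payload is a CMV enhancer/promoter-driven open reading frame, terminated by a synthetic poly(A) signal. It encodes mCherry at the N-terminus, followed by a nucleus-localized Streptococcus pyogenes Cas9 derivative and a fragment of E. coli DNA polymerase I. The Cas9 is the SpRY variant, engineered for greatly relaxed PAM requirements, and carries the D10A mutation that makes it a nickase. The polymerase portion is PolI5M, the EvolvR system's mutated DNA polymerase I, and it lacks its N-terminal flap endonuclease domain (residues 1–325). In EvolvR, the nickase opens a single-strand break at the gRNA-specified site, and the tethered polymerase extends from the nick to introduce substitutions into a nearby window.

Upstream, a human U6 promoter and an S. pyogenes gRNA scaffold flank a superfolder GFP cassette with bacterial terminators. This cassette is bounded by BsmBI sites and serves as a dropout marker. Golden Gate insertion of a user-defined spacer replaces GFP, so correct clones can be screened in bacteria and the guide is co-expressed with the editor. The plasmid is used for EvolvR-mediated diversification of chosen loci in mammalian cells.
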