Features (pLannotate 1.2.2; 24 found; start..end, strand, type, name):
      1..589     +  rep_origin     ori: high-copy-number ColE1/pMB1/pBR322/pUC origin of replication
    772..864     +  CDS            lacI (fragment): lac repressor; lacI; The lac repressor binds to the lac operator to inhibit transcription in E. coli. This inhibition can be relieved by adding lactose or isopropyl-β-D-thiogalactopyranoside (IPTG).
    877..898     +  protein_bind   CAP binding site: CAP binding activates transcription in the presence of cAMP. E. coli catabolite activator protein
    913..943     +  promoter       lac promoter: promoter for the E. coli lac operon
    947..969     +  protein_bind   lac operator (fragment): The lac repressor binds to the lac operator to inhibit transcription in E. coli. This inhibition can be relieved by adding lactose or isopropyl-β-D-thiogalactopyranoside (IPTG). lac repressor encoded by lacI
   1012..1030    +  promoter       T3 promoter: promoter for bacteriophage T3 RNA polymerase
   1043..1069    +  misc_feature   MCS (fragment): pBluescript multiple cloning site
   1083..1109    +  promoter       UbC promoter (fragment): human ubiquitin C promoter
   1153..1393    +  promoter       U6 promoter: RNA polymerase III promoter for human U6 snRNA
   1575..2288    +  CDS            superfolder GFP: GFP variant that folds robustly even when fused to poorly folded proteins (Pédelacq et al., 2006)
   2300..2371    +  terminator     rrnB T1 terminator: transcription terminator T1 from the E. coli rrnB gene
   2387..2414    +  terminator     T7Te terminator: phage T7 early transcription terminator
   2428..2503    +  misc_RNA       gRNA scaffold: guide RNA scaffold for the Streptococcus pyogenes CRISPR/Cas9 system
   2535..2914    +  enhancer       CMV enhancer: human cytomegalovirus immediate early enhancer
   2915..3118    +  promoter       CMV promoter: human cytomegalovirus (CMV) immediate early promoter
   3194..3898    +  CDS            mCherry: mCherry is a basic (constitutively fluorescent) red fluorescent protein published in 2004, derived from Discosoma sp.. It is reported to be a very rapidly-maturing monomer with low acid sensitivity.
   3908..8011    +  CDS            Cas9: Cas9 (Csn1) endonuclease from the Streptococcus pyogenes Type II CRISPR/Cas system generates RNA-guided double strand breaks in DNA
   8174..9982    +  CDS            polA (fragment): DPO1_ECOLI - Also known as resA. Experimental evidence at protein level: Swiss-Prot protein existence level 1. In addition to polymerase activity, this DNA polymerase exhibits 3'-5' and 5'-3' exonuclease activity. It is able to utilize nicked circular duplex DNA as a template and can unwind the parental DNA strand from its template. From Escherichia coli (strain K12).
  10041..10081   +  polyA_signal   poly(A) signal (fragment): synthetic polyadenylation signal
  10095..10113   -  promoter       T7 promoter: promoter for bacteriophage T7 RNA polymerase
  10116..10273   +  CDS            lacZα (fragment): LacZα fragment of β-galactosidase; lacZ fragment
  10278..10706   +  rep_origin     f1 ori (sequence partly withheld): f1 bacteriophage origin of replication; arrow indicates direction of (+) strand synthesis
  10759..10863   +  promoter       AmpR promoter: bla
  10864..11724   +  CDS            AmpR: β-lactamase; bla; confers resistance to ampicillin, carbenicillin, and related antibiotics
>Addgene plasmid #249074 | pEvolvR-mCherry-SpRY-nCas9(D10A)-PolI5MΔ | addgene full sequence | sequence record 496313 | Addgene NGS Result
TTGAGATCCTTTTTTTCTGCGCGTAATCTGCTGCTTGCAAACAAAAAAACCACCGCTACCAGCGGTGGTT
TGTTTGCCGGATCAAGAGCTACCAACTCTTTTTCCGAAGGTAACTGGCTTCAGCAGAGCGCAGATACCAA
ATACTGTTCTTCTAGTGTAGCCGTAGTTAGGCCACCACTTCAAGAACTCTGTAGCACCGCCTACATACCT
CGCTCTGCTAATCCTGTTACCAGTGGCTGCTGCCAGTGGCGATAAGTCGTGTCTTACCGGGTTGGACTCA
AGACGATAGTTACCGGATAAGGCGCAGCGGTCGGGCTGAACGGGGGGTTCGTGCACACAGCCCAGCTTGG
AGCGAACGACCTACACCGAACTGAGATACCTACAGCGTGAGCTATGAGAAAGCGCCACGCTTCCCGAAGG
GAGAAAGGCGGACAGGTATCCGGTAAGCGGCAGGGTCGGAACAGGAGAGCGCACGAGGGAGCTTCCAGGG
GGAAACGCCTGGTATCTTTATAGTCCTGTCGGGTTTCGCCACCTCTGACTTGAGCGTCGATTTTTGTGAT
GCTCGTCAGGGGGGCGGAGCCTATGGAAAAACGCCAGCAACGCGGCCTTTTTACGGTTCCTGGCCTTTTG
CTGGCCTTTTGCTCACATGTTCTTTCCTGCGTTATCCCCTGATTCTGTGGATAACCGTATTACCGCCTTT
GAGTGAGCTGATACCGCTCGCCGCAGCCGAACGACCGAGCGCAGCGAGTCAGTGAGCGAGGAAGCGGAAG
AGCGCCCAATACGCAAACCGCCTCTCCCCGCGCGTTGGCCGATTCATTAATGCAGCTGGCACGACAGGTT
TCCCGACTGGAAAGCGGGCAGTGAGCGCAACGCAATTAATGTGAGTTAGCTCACTCATTAGGCACCCCAG
GCTTTACACTTTATGCTTCCGGCTCGTATGTTGTGTGGAATTGTGAGCGGATAACAATTTCACACAGGAA
ACAGCTATGACCATGATTACGCCAAGCTCGAAATTAACCCTCACTAAAGGGAACAAAAGCTGGAGCTCCA
CCGCGGTGGCGGCCGCTCTTAAGGGGTGCAGCGGCCTCCGCGCCGGGTTTTGGCGCCTCGGTGAGTGAGT
GTGTGCGTGTTGGATCCAAGGTCGGGCAGGAAGAGGGCCTATTTCCCATGATTCCTTCATATTTGCATAT
ACGATACAAGGCTGTTAGAGAGATAATTAGAATTAATTTGACTGTAAACACAAAGATATTAGTACAAAAT
ACGTGACGTAGAAAGTAATAATTTCTTGGGTAGTTTGCAGTTTTAAAATTATGTTTTAAAATGGACTATC
ATATGCTTACCGTAACTTGAAAGTATTTCGATTTCTTGGCTTTATATATCTTGTGGAAAGGACGAAACAC
CTGAGACGGAAAGTGAAACGTGATTTCATGCGTCATTTTGAACATTTTGTAAATCTTATTTAATAATGTG
TGCGGCAATTCACATTTAATTTATGAATGTTTTCTTAACATCGCGGCAACTCAAGAAACGGCAGGTTCGG
ATCTTAGCTACTAGAGAAAGAGGAGAAATACTAGATGCGTAAAGGCGAAGAGCTGTTCACTGGTGTCGTC
CCTATTCTGGTGGAACTGGATGGTGATGTCAACGGTCATAAGTTTTCCGTGCGTGGCGAGGGTGAAGGTG
ACGCAACTAATGGTAAACTGACGCTGAAGTTCATCTGTACTACTGGTAAACTGCCGGTTCCTTGGCCGAC
TCTGGTAACGACGCTGACTTATGGTGTTCAGTGCTTTGCTCGTTATCCGGACCATATGAAGCAGCATGAC
TTCTTCAAGTCCGCCATGCCGGAAGGCTATGTGCAGGAACGCACGATTTCCTTTAAGGATGACGGCACGT
ACAAAACGCGTGCGGAAGTGAAATTTGAAGGCGATACCCTGGTAAACCGCATTGAGCTGAAAGGCATTGA
CTTTAAAGAGGACGGCAATATCCTGGGCCATAAGCTGGAATACAATTTTAACAGCCACAATGTTTACATC
ACCGCCGATAAACAAAAAAATGGCATTAAAGCGAATTTTAAAATTCGCCACAACGTGGAGGATGGCAGCG
TGCAGCTGGCTGATCACTACCAGCAAAACACTCCAATCGGTGATGGTCCTGTTCTGCTGCCAGACAATCA
CTATCTGAGCACGCAAAGCGTTCTGTCTAAAGATCCGAACGAGAAACGCGATCATATGGTTCTGCTGGAG
TTCGTAACCGCAGCGGGCATCACGCATGGTATGGATGAACTGTACAAATGACCAGGCATCAAATAAAACG
AAAGGCTCAGTCGAAAGACTGGGCCTTTCGTTTTATCTGTTGTTTGTCGGTGAACGCTCTCTACTAGAGT
CACACTGGCTCACCTTCGGGTGGGCCTTTCTGCGTTTATACGTCTCAGTTTTAGAGCTAGAAATAGCAAG
TTAAAATAAGGCTAGTCCGTTATCAACTTGAAAAAGTGGCACCGAGTCGGTGCTTTTTTCCGCGGCCTCT
AGACTCGAGGCGTTGACATTGATTATTGACTAGTTATTAATAGTAATCAATTACGGGGTCATTAGTTCAT
AGCCCATATATGGAGTTCCGCGTTACATAACTTACGGTAAATGGCCCGCCTGGCTGACCGCCCAACGACC
CCCGCCCATTGACGTCAATAATGACGTATGTTCCCATAGTAACGCCAATAGGGACTTTCCATTGACGTCA
ATGGGTGGAGTATTTACGGTAAACTGCCCACTTGGCAGTACATCAAGTGTATCATATGCCAAGTACGCCC
CCTATTGACGTCAATGACGGTAAATGGCCCGCCTGGCATTATGCCCAGTACATGACCTTATGGGACTTTC
CTACTTGGCAGTACATCTACGTATTAGTCATCGCTATTACCATGGTGATGCGGTTTTGGCAGTACATCAA
TGGGCGTGGATAGCGGTTTGACTCACGGGGATTTCCAAGTCTCCACCCCATTGACGTCAATGGGAGTTTG
TTTTGGCACCAAAATCAACGGGACTTTCCAAAATGTCGTAACAACTCCGCCCCATTGACGCAAATGGGCG
GTAGGCGTGTACGGTGGGAGGTCTATATAAGCAGAGCTCTCTGGCTAACTACCGGTGCCACCATGGCCCC
AAAGAAGAAGCGGAAGGTCGGTATCCACGGAGTCCCAGCAGCCGTGAGCAAGGGCGAGGAGGATAACATG
GCCATCATCAAGGAGTTCATGCGCTTCAAGGTGCACATGGAGGGCTCCGTGAACGGCCACGAGTTCGAGA
TCGAGGGCGAGGGCGAGGGCCGCCCCTACGAGGGCACCCAGACCGCCAAGCTGAAGGTGACCAAGGGTGG
CCCCCTGCCCTTCGCCTGGGACATCCTGTCCCCTCAGTTCATGTACGGCTCCAAGGCCTACGTGAAGCAC
CCCGCCGACATCCCCGACTACTTGAAGCTGTCCTTCCCCGAGGGCTTCAAGTGGGAGCGCGTGATGAACT
TCGAGGACGGCGGCGTGGTGACCGTGACCCAGGACTCCTCCCTGCAGGACGGCGAGTTCATCTACAAGGT
GAAGCTGCGCGGCACCAACTTCCCCTCCGACGGCCCCGTAATGCAGAAGAAGACCATGGGCTGGGAGGCC
TCCTCCGAGCGGATGTACCCCGAGGACGGCGCCCTGAAGGGCGAGATCAAGCAGAGGCTGAAGCTGAAGG
ACGGCGGCCACTACGACGCTGAGGTCAAGACCACCTACAAGGCCAAGAAGCCCGTGCAGCTGCCCGGCGC
CTACAACGTCAACATCAAGTTGGACATCACCTCCCACAACGAGGACTACACCATCGTGGAACAGTACGAA
CGCGCCGAGGGCCGCCACTCCACCGGCGGCATGGACGAGCTGTACAAGGGATCCGGTATGGACAAGAAGT
ACAGCATCGGCCTGGCCATCGGCACCAACTCTGTGGGCTGGGCCGTGATCACCGACGAGTACAAGGTGCC
CAGCAAGAAATTCAAGGTGCTGGGCAACACCGACCGGCACAGCATCAAGAAGAACCTGATCGGAGCCCTG
CTGTTCGACAGCGGCGAAACAGCCGAGAGAACCCGGCTGAAGAGAACCGCCAGAAGAAGATACACCAGAC
GGAAGAACCGGATCTGCTATCTGCAAGAGATCTTCAGCAACGAGATGGCCAAGGTGGACGACAGCTTCTT
CCACAGACTGGAAGAGTCCTTCCTGGTGGAAGAGGATAAGAAGCACGAGCGGCACCCCATCTTCGGCAAC
ATCGTGGACGAGGTGGCCTACCACGAGAAGTACCCCACCATCTACCACCTGAGAAAGAAACTGGTGGACA
GCACCGACAAGGCCGACCTGCGGCTGATCTATCTGGCCCTGGCCCACATGATCAAGTTCCGGGGCCACTT
CCTGATCGAGGGCGACCTGAACCCCGACAACAGCGACGTGGACAAGCTGTTCATCCAGCTGGTGCAGACC
TACAACCAGCTGTTCGAGGAAAACCCCATCAACGCCAGCGGCGTGGACGCCAAGGCCATCCTGTCTGCCA
GACTGAGCAAGAGCAGACGGCTGGAAAATCTGATCGCCCAGCTGCCCGGCGAGAAGAAGAATGGCCTGTT
CGGAAACCTGATTGCCCTGAGCCTGGGCCTGACCCCCAACTTCAAGAGCAACTTCGACCTGGCCGAGGAT
GCCAAACTGCAGCTGAGCAAGGACACCTACGACGACGACCTGGACAACCTGCTGGCCCAGATCGGCGACC
AGTACGCCGACCTGTTTCTGGCCGCCAAGAACCTGTCCGACGCCATCCTGCTGAGCGACATCCTGAGAGT
GAACACCGAGATCACCAAGGCCCCCCTGAGCGCCTCTATGATCAAGAGATACGACGAGCACCACCAGGAC
CTGACCCTGCTGAAAGCTCTCGTGCGGCAGCAGCTGCCTGAGAAGTACAAAGAGATTTTCTTCGACCAGA
GCAAGAACGGCTACGCCGGCTACATTGACGGCGGAGCCAGCCAGGAAGAGTTCTACAAGTTCATCAAGCC
CATCCTGGAAAAGATGGACGGCACCGAGGAACTGCTCGTGAAGCTGAACAGAGAGGACCTGCTGCGGAAG
CAGCGGACCTTCGACAACGGCAGCATCCCCCACCAGATCCACCTGGGAGAGCTGCACGCCATTCTGCGGC
GGCAGGAAGATTTTTACCCATTCCTGAAGGACAACCGGGAAAAGATCGAGAAGATCCTGACCTTCCGCAT
CCCCTACTACGTGGGCCCTCTGGCCAGGGGAAACAGCAGATTCGCCTGGATGACCAGAAAGAGCGAGGAA
ACCATCACCCCCTGGAACTTCGAGGAAGTGGTGGACAAGGGCGCTTCCGCCCAGAGCTTCATCGAGCGGA
TGACCAACTTCGATAAGAACCTGCCCAACGAGAAGGTGCTGCCCAAGCACAGCCTGCTGTACGAGTACTT
CACCGTGTATAACGAGCTGACCAAAGTGAAATACGTGACCGAGGGAATGAGAAAGCCCGCCTTCCTGAGC
GGCGAGCAGAAAAAGGCCATCGTGGACCTGCTGTTCAAGACCAACCGGAAAGTGACCGTGAAGCAGCTGA
AAGAGGACTACTTCAAGAAAATCGAGTGCTTCGACTCCGTGGAAATCTCCGGCGTGGAAGATCGGTTCAA
CGCCTCCCTGGGCACATACCACGATCTGCTGAAAATTATCAAGGACAAGGACTTCCTGGACAATGAGGAA
AACGAGGACATTCTGGAAGATATCGTGCTGACCCTGACACTGTTTGAGGACAGAGAGATGATCGAGGAAC
GGCTGAAAACCTATGCCCACCTGTTCGACGACAAAGTGATGAAGCAGCTGAAGCGGCGGAGATACACCGG
CTGGGGCAGGCTGAGCCGGAAGCTGATCAACGGCATCCGGGACAAGCAGTCCGGCAAGACAATCCTGGAT
TTCCTGAAGTCCGACGGCTTCGCCAACAGAAACTTCATGCAGCTGATCCACGACGACAGCCTGACCTTTA
AAGAGGACATCCAGAAAGCCCAGGTGTCCGGCCAGGGCGATAGCCTGCACGAGCACATTGCCAATCTGGC
CGGCAGCCCCGCCATTAAGAAGGGCATCCTGCAGACAGTGAAGGTGGTGGACGAGCTCGTGAAAGTGATG
GGCCGGCACAAGCCCGAGAACATCGTGATCGAAATGGCCAGAGAGAACCAGACCACCCAGAAGGGACAGA
AGAACAGCCGCGAGAGAATGAAGCGGATCGAAGAGGGCATCAAAGAGCTGGGCAGCCAGATCCTGAAAGA
ACACCCCGTGGAAAACACCCAGCTGCAGAACGAGAAGCTGTACCTGTACTACCTGCAGAATGGGCGGGAT
ATGTACGTGGACCAGGAACTGGACATCAACCGGCTGTCCGACTACGATGTGGACCATATCGTGCCTCAGA
GCTTTCTGAAGGACGACTCCATCGACAACAAGGTGCTGACCAGAAGCGACAAGAACCGGGGCAAGAGCGA
CAACGTGCCCTCCGAAGAGGTCGTGAAGAAGATGAAGAACTACTGGCGGCAGCTGCTGAACGCCAAGCTG
ATTACCCAGAGAAAGTTCGACAATCTGACCAAGGCCGAGAGAGGCGGCCTGAGCGAACTGGATAAGGCCG
GCTTCATCAAGAGACAGCTGGTGGAAACCCGGCAGATCACAAAGCACGTGGCACAGATCCTGGACTCCCG
GATGAACACTAAGTACGACGAGAATGACAAGCTGATCCGGGAAGTGAAAGTGATCACCCTGAAGTCCAAG
CTGGTGTCCGATTTCCGGAAGGATTTCCAGTTTTACAAAGTGCGCGAGATCAACAACTACCACCACGCCC
ACGACGCCTACCTGAACGCCGTCGTGGGAACCGCCCTGATCAAAAAGTACCCTAAGCTGGAAAGCGAGTT
CGTGTACGGCGACTACAAGGTGTACGACGTGCGGAAGATGATCGCCAAGAGCGAGCAGGAAATCGGCAAG
GCTACCGCCAAGTACTTCTTCTACAGCAACATCATGAACTTTTTCAAGACCGAGATTACCCTGGCCAACG
GCGAGATCCGGAAGCGGCCTCTGATCGAGACAAACGGCGAAACCGGGGAGATCGTGTGGGATAAGGGCCG
GGATTTTGCCACCGTGCGGAAAGTGCTGAGCATGCCCCAAGTGAATATCGTGAAAAAGACCGAGGTGCAG
ACAGGCGGCTTCAGCAAAGAGTCTATCAGACCCAAGAGGAACAGCGATAAGCTGATCGCCAGAAAGAAGG
ACTGGGACCCTAAGAAGTACGGCGGCTTCCTGTGGCCCACCGTGGCCTATTCTGTGCTGGTGGTGGCCAA
AGTGGAAAAGGGCAAGTCCAAGAAACTGAAGAGTGTGAAAGAGCTGCTGGGGATCACCATCATGGAAAGA
AGCAGCTTCGAGAAGAATCCCATCGACTTTCTGGAAGCCAAGGGCTACAAAGAAGTGAAAAAGGACCTGA
TCATCAAGCTGCCTAAGTACTCCCTGTTCGAGCTGGAAAACGGCCGGAAGAGAATGCTGGCCTCTGCCAA
GCAGCTGCAGAAGGGAAACGAACTGGCCCTGCCCTCCAAATATGTGAACTTCCTGTACCTGGCCAGCCAC
TATGAGAAGCTGAAGGGCTCCCCCGAGGATAATGAGCAGAAACAGCTGTTTGTGGAACAGCACAAGCACT
ACCTGGACGAGATCATCGAGCAGATCAGCGAGTTCTCCAAGAGAGTGATCCTGGCCGACGCTAATCTGGA
CAAAGTGCTGTCCGCCTACAACAAGCACCGGGATAAGCCCATCAGAGAGCAGGCCGAGAATATCATCCAC
CTGTTTACCCTGACCAGACTGGGAGCCCCTAGAGCCTTCAAGTACTTTGACACCACCATCGACCCCAAGC
AGTACAGAAGCACCAAAGAGGTGCTGGACGCCACCCTGATCCACCAGAGCATCACCGGCCTGTACGAGAC
ACGGATCGACCTGTCTCAGCTGGGAGGCGACGCCTATCCCTATGACGTGCCCGATTATGCCAGCCTGGGC
AGCGGCTCCCCCAAGAAAAAACGCAAGGTGGAAGATCCTAAGAAAAAGCGGAAAGGTTCTAGTGAAACCC
CGGGAACAAGTGAGTCGGCCACCCCTGAAGGTGGATCAGGGGGTAGCGGATCCTCTTACGATAATTATGT
TACGATTCTGGACGAGGAAACCTTAAAGGCTTGGATCGCTAAATTAGAGAAGGCTCCTGTTTTCGCTTTC
GACACGGAAACGGATTCTCTGGACAATATTAGTGCGAATCTTGTTGGTCTGAGTTTCGCAATTGAACCGG
GTGTTGCTGCTTACATCCCTGTGGCACACGACTACCTGGACGCTCCGGACCAGATTTCACGTGAACGCGC
TCTGGAACTGCTGAAGCCTTTATTAGAGGACGAGAAAGCTTTGAAAGTTGGTCAGAATTTGAAGTATGCT
CGTGGAATCTTAGCTAATTATGGTATCGAGTTGCGCGGTATCGCTTTCGACACGATGTTGGAATCTTATA
TCCTGAACTCTGTCGCTGGTCGCCATGACATGGACTCTCTGGCTGAGCGCTGGCTGAAACATAAGACGAT
TACCTTCGAGGAAATCGCAGGAAAGGGTAAGAACCAGCTCACGTTCAATCAAATCGCTCTGGAGGAAGCT
GGTCGCTATGCTGCTGAGGACGCTGACGTTACTCTGCAACTGCACTTGAAGATGTGGCCTGACTTGCAGA
AGCATAAGGGTCCACTGAATGTTTTTGAAAACATTGAGATGCCTTTGGTTCCAGTTCTGTCTCGTATCGA
GCGCAATGGCGTTAAAATTGACCCAAAGGTTTTACATAACCACTCAGAGGAACTGACGCTGCGCTTAGCC
GAATTGGAGAAAAAGGCTCACGAGATCGCTGGCGAAGAGTTCAATCTGTCATCTACGAAACAACTGCAGA
CTATCCTGTTCGAGAAGCAAGGTATCAAGCCATTAAAAAAGACCCCTGGCGGTGCTCCGTCTACCTCTGA
GGAAGTTTTGGAGGAGTTAGCTTTGGATTACCCTCTGCCGAAGGTTATCTTGGAATACCGCGGTTTGGCT
AAATTGAAGTCTACTTATACGGATAAACTTCCTTTGATGATTAATCCAAAGACGGGTCGCGTTCACACGT
CGTACCATCAAGCTGTTACCGCTACCGGTCGCCTGTCTTCTACGGATCCGAATTTACAGAATATTCCTGT
GCGCAATGAGGAGGGCCGCCGCATTCGTCAAGCTTTTATCGCTCCGGAAGACTACGTTATCGTTTCTGCT
GATTATTCTCAAAATGAATTACGTATCATGGCTCACCTGTCTCGCGATAAGGGTCTGTTGACGGCCTTTG
CTGAGGGTAAGGACATTCATCGTGCTACCGCTGCTGAGGTTTACGGCCTGCCGTTGGAAACGGTTACGTC
TGAACAGCGTCGCTCTGCTAAGCGTATTAATTTCGGCTTAATCTACGGTATGTCTGCGTTTGGCTTAGCT
CGTCAGCTGAATATCCCGCGCAAGGAAGCTCAAAAATATATGGATCTGTATTTTGAGCGTTACCACGGTG
TTTTGGAATACATGGAGCGTACGCGCGCGCAAGCTAAGGAACAAGGTTATGTGGAAACCTTGGATGGTCG
TCGCTTGTACTTGCCTGACATTAAGTCTTCTAACGGCGCCCGCCGCGCTGCTGCCGAGCGCGCTGCTATC
AATGCTCCGATGCAAGGTACTGCTGCTGATATTATTAAGCGTGCTATGATCGCTGTGGACGCTTGGCTGC
AAGCTGAACAGCCTCGCGTTCGCATGATTATGCAAGTTCATGACGAGTTGGTTTTCGAGGTGCATAAGGA
CGACGTGGACGCTGTTGCTAAACAAATCCACCAGTTGATGGAGAATTGCACGCGCTTAGACGTTCCGCTG
CTGGTTGAAGTTGGTTCTGGTGAAAACTGGGACCAGGCTCACTAATGGCTGAAAACTGGGACCAGGCTCA
CTAACTCAGATCCTACTAGGTTTAATAAACATCTTTATTTTCATTACATCTGTGTGTTGGTTTTTTGTGT
GGTACCCAATTCGCCCTATAGTGAGTCGTATTACAATTCACTGGCCGTCGTTTTACAACGTCGTGACTGG
GAAAACCCTGGCGTTACCCAACTTAATCGCCTTGCAGCACATCCCCCTTTCGCCAGCTGGCGTAATAGCG
AAGAGGCCCGCACCGATCGCCCTTCCCAACAGTTGCGCAGCCTGAATGGCGAATGGG
[124 nt withheld, positions 10278-10401]
C
[91 nt withheld, positions 10403-10493]
A
[49 nt withheld, positions 10495-10543]
CCTTTGACGTTGGAGTCCACGTTCTTT
[37 nt withheld, positions 10571-10607]
ACCCTATCTCGGTCTATTCTTTTGATTTATAAGGGATTTTGCCGATTTCGGCCTATTGGTTAAAAAATGA
GCTGATTTAACAAAAATTTAACGCGAATTTTAACAAAATATTAACGCTTACAATTTAGGTGGCACTTTTC
GGGGAAATGTGCGCGGAACCCCTATTTGTTTATTTTTCTAAATACATTCAAATATGTATCCGCTCATGAG
ACAATAACCCTGATAAATGCTTCAATAATATTGAAAAAGGAAGAGTATGAGTATTCAACATTTCCGTGTC
GCCCTTATTCCCTTTTTTGCGGCATTTTGCCTTCCTGTTTTTGCTCACCCAGAAACGCTGGTGAAAGTAA
AAGATGCTGAAGATCAGTTGGGTGCACGAGTGGGTTACATCGAACTGGATCTCAACAGCGGTAAGATCCT
TGAGAGTTTTCGCCCCGAAGAACGTTTTCCAATGATGAGCACTTTTAAAGTTCTGCTATGTGGCGCGGTA
TTATCCCGTATTGACGCCGGGCAAGAGCAACTCGGTCGCCGCATACACTATTCTCAGAATGACTTGGTTG
AGTACTCACCAGTCACAGAAAAGCATCTTACGGATGGCATGACAGTAAGAGAATTATGCAGTGCTGCCAT
AACCATGAGTGATAACACTGCGGCCAACTTACTTCTGACAACGATCGGAGGACCGAAGGAGCTAACCGCT
TTTTTGCACAACATGGGGGATCATGTAACTCGCCTTGATCGTTGGGAACCGGAGCTGAATGAAGCCATAC
CAAACGACGAGCGTGACACCACGATGCCTGTAGCAATGGCAACAACGTTGCGCAAACTATTAACTGGCGA
ACTACTTACTCTAGCTTCCCGGCAACAATTAATAGACTGGATGGAGGCGGATAAAGTTGCAGGACCACTT
CTGCGCTCGGCCCTTCCGGCTGGCTGGTTTATTGCTGATAAATCTGGAGCCGGTGAGCGTGGTTCTCGCG
GTATCATTGCAGCACTGGGGCCAGATGGTAAGCCCTCCCGTATCGTAGTTATCTACACGACGGGGAGTCA
GGCAACTATGGATGAACGAAATAGACAGATCGCTGAGATAGGTGCCTCACTGATTAAGCATTGGTAACTG
TCAGACCAAGTTTACTCATATATACTTTAGATTGATTTAAAACTTCATTTTTAATTTAAAAGGATCTAGG
TGAAGATCCTTTTTGATAATCTCATGACCAAAATCCCTTAACGTGAGTTTTCGTTCCACTGAGCGTCAGA
CCCCGTAGAAAAGATCAAAGGATCTTC
